Addgene plasmid #71237: pLV hU6-sgRNA hUbC-dCas9-KRAB-T2a-GFP
Purpose: Express sgRNA and dCas9-KRAB from 3rd generation lentiviral vector
Depositing lab: Charles Gersbach. Depositing organization: Duke University. Publication: Highly specific epigenome editing by CRISPR-Cas9 repressors for silencing of distal regulatory elements. Thakore PI, D'Ippolito AM, Song L, Safi A, Shivakumar NK, Kabadi AM, Reddy TE, Crawford GE, Gersbach CA. Nat Methods. 2015 Dec;12(12):1143-9. doi: 10.1038/nmeth.3630. Epub 2015 Oct 26. PubMed 26501517.
Backbone
  Vector backbone: FUGW
  Total vector size (bp): 15000
  Vector type: Lentiviral, CRISPR
Growth in bacteria
  Bacterial resistance: Ampicillin, 100 μg/mL
  Growth temperature: 37°C
  Growth strain: NEB Stable
  Copy number: High Copy
Gene/Insert 1
  Gene/Insert name: humanized dCas9-KRAB T2A GFP
  Species: S. Pyogenes
  Mutation: D10A and H840A
  Tag / fusion protein: Flag (N terminal on insert)
Gene/Insert 2
  Gene/Insert name: sgRNA
Terms and licenses: Academic/Nonprofit Terms; Industry Terms: Not Available to Industry
Depositor comments: Note: DNA prep concentrations may be low due to the size of this plasmid, so working with low copy protocols, higher starting volumes, or fresh transformants is recommended.
How to cite: pLV hU6-sgRNA hUbC-dCas9-KRAB-T2a-GFP was a gift from Charles Gersbach (Addgene plasmid # 71237 ; http://n2t.net/addgene:71237 ; RRID:Addgene_71237)
