[The description below was written by a language model from this plasmid's Addgene catalogue record.]
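Description:
pLV hU6-sgRNA hUbC-dCas9-KRAB-T2a-GFP is a third-generation lentiviral CRISPR interference vector built on the FUGW backbone, with a total size of about 15 kb. It is propagated in bacteria under ampicillin selection and is recorded as a high-copy plasmid, although the depositor notes that yields can be low because of its size. As a third-generation transfer vector it is meant to be packaged into replication-incompetent lentiviral particles using helper functions supplied in trans, allowing stable integration of the payload into mammalian target cells. No feature table accompanies the record, so the exact arrangement of LTRs, packaging signal and any post-transcriptional elements is not documented here.

The construct is an all-in-one design carrying two expression units, whose promoters are indicated by the plasmid name. A human U6 (Pol III) promoter drives a single guide RNA; the record does not state a specific targeting sequence for it. A human ubiquitin C (Pol II) promoter drives a humanized Streptococcus pyogenes Cas9 bearing the D10A and H840A mutations, which inactivate both nuclease domains to give catalytically dead dCas9. This protein has an N-terminal Flag tag and is fused to the KRAB repressor domain, which recruits chromatin-silencing machinery to the site bound by the guide. A T2A self-cleaving peptide links GFP to the same open reading frame, so that transduced cells expressing the repressor can be identified or sorted by fluorescence. The vector is used for targeted, sequence-specific transcriptional repression and epigenome editing, including silencing of distal regulatory elements such as enhancers.
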