>Addgene plasmid #71237 | pLV hU6-sgRNA hUbC-dCas9-KRAB-T2a-GFP | addgene partial sequence | sequence record 129980 | EGFP-N 5'-CGTCGCCGTCCAGCTCGACCAG-3'
CTTGCTCACGGTACCAGGGCCGGGATTCTCCTCCACGTCACCGCATGTTAGAAGACTTCCTCTGCCCTCG
CTAGCAACTTTGCGTTTCTTTTTCGGAACTGATGATTTGATTTCAAATGCAGTCTCTGAATCAGGATGGG
TCTCTTGGTGAATTTCTCTCTCCACCAGCCAGGGCTCTTCTCCCTTCTCCAACCGGAGGATCACATCTGG
CTTAGTAAGCTGATAACCCAAGGAAACCAGGTTCTTATAGTTCTCCAGCATCACATTTCTGTACAGGATC
TGCTGAGCAGTGTCCAGCAGCTTCCACTCCTCCCTGGTGAAGTCCACAAACACATCCTTGAAGGTCACCA
GTGTCCGGGACCAGGCAGTCAGTGACTTAGCATCGCTAGCCACCTTCCTCTTCTTCTTGGGGTCAGCCCT
GCTGTCTCCACCGAGCTGAGAGAGGTCGATTCTTGTTTCATAGAGCCCCGTAATTGACTGATGAATCAGT
GTGGCGTCCAGGACCTCCTTTGTAGAGGTGTACCGCTTTCTGTCTATGGTGGTGTCGAAGTACTTGAAGG
CTGCAGGCGCGCCCAAGTTGGTCAGAGTAAACAAGTGGATAATGTTTTCTGCCTGCTCCCTGATGGGCTT
ATCCCTGTGCTTATTGTAAGCAGAAAGCACCTTATCGAGGTTAGCGTCGGCGAGGATCACTCTTTTGGAG
AATTCGCTTATTTGCTCGATGATCTCATCAAGGTAGTGTTTGTGTTGTTCCACGAACAGCTGCTTCTGCT
CATTATCTTCGGGAGACCCTTTGAGCTTTTCATAGTGGCTGGCCAGATACAAGAAATTAACGTATTTAGA
GGGCAGTGCCAGCTCGTTACCTTTCTGCAGCTCGCCCGCACTAGCGAGCATTCGTT
