>Addgene plasmid #71237 | pLV hU6-sgRNA hUbC-dCas9-KRAB-T2a-GFP | addgene partial sequence | sequence record 129981 | hUBCpro-F 5'-TGAAGCTCCGGTTTTGAACT-3'
TTTTAGGCACCTTTTGAAATGTAATCATTTGGGTCAATATGTAATTTTCAGTGTTAGACTAGTAAATTGT
CCGCTAAATTCTGGCCGTTTTTGGCTTTTTTGTTAGACGAAGCTTGGGCTGCAGGTCGACTCTAGAGCCA
CCATGGACTACAAAGACCATGACGGTGATTATAAAGATCATGACATCGATTACAAGGATGACGATGACAA
GATGGCCCCCAAGAAGAAGAGGAAGGTGGGCCGCGGAATGGACAAGAAGTACTCCATTGGGCTCGCCATC
GGCACAAACAGCGTCGGCTGGGCCGTCATTACGGACGAGTACAAGGTGCCGAGCAAAAAATTCAAAGTTC
TGGGCAATACCGATCGCCACAGCATAAAGAAGAACCTCATTGGCGCCCTCCTGTTCGACTCCGGGGAAAC
CGCCGAAGCCACGCGGCTCAAAAGAACAGCACGGCGCAGATATACCCGCAGAAAGAATCGGATCTGCTAC
CTGCAGGAGATCTTTAGTAATGAGATGGCTAAGGTGGATGACTCTTTCTTCCATAGGCTGGAGGAGTCCT
TTTTGGTGGAGGAGGATAAAAAGCACGAGCGCCACCCAATCTTTGGCAATATCGTGGACGAGGTGGCGTA
CCATGAAAAGTACCCAACCATATATCATCTGAGGAAGAAGCTTGTAGACAGTACTGATAAGGCTGACTTG
CGGTTGATCTATCTCGCGCTGGCGCATATGATCAAATTTCGGGGACACTTCCTCATCGAGGGGGACCTGA
ACCCAGACAACAGCGATGTCGACAAACTCTTTATCCAACTGGTTCAGACTTACAATCAGCTTTTCGAAGA
GAACCCGATCAACGCATCCGGAGTTGACGCCAAAGCAATCCTGAGCGCTAGGCTGTCCAAATC
