>Addgene plasmid #71237 | pLV hU6-sgRNA hUbC-dCas9-KRAB-T2a-GFP | addgene partial sequence | sequence record 131903 | FUGW-Fwd 5'-ATTACAGGGACAGCAGAGATCC-3'
TACATTATACGAAGTTATTAAAAAAAAAGCACCGACTCGGTGCCACTTTTTCAAGTTGATAACGGACTAG
CCTTATTTTAACTTGCTATTTCTAGCTCTAAAACTGAGACGTCCGTCTCCGGTGTTTCGTCCTTTCCACA
AGATATATAAAGCCAAGAAATCGAAATACTTTCAAGTTACGGTAAGCATATGATAGTCCATTTTAAAACA
TAATTTTAAAACTGCAAACTACCCAAGAAATTATTACTTTCTACGTCACGTATTTTGTACTAATATCTTT
GTGTTTACAGTCAAATTAATTCCAATTATCTCTCTAACAGCCTTGTATCGTATATGCAAATATGAAGGAA
TCATGGGAAATAGGCCCTCTTAATTAATTAACCCGTGTCGGCTCCAGATCTGGCCTCCGCGCCGGGTTTT
GGCGCCTCCCGCGGGCGCCCCCCTCCTCACGGCGAGCGCTGCCACGTCAGACGAAGGGCGCAGCGAGCGT
CCTGATCCTTCCGCCCGGACGCTCAGGACAGCGGCCCGCTGCTCATAAGACTCGGCCTTAGAACCCCAGT
ATCAGCAGAAGGACATTTTAGGACGGGACTTGGGTGACTCTAGGGCACTGGTTTTCTTTCCAGAGAGCGG
AACAGGCGAGGAAAAGTAGTCCCTTCTCGGCGATTCTGCGGAGGGATCTCCGTGGGGCGGTGAACGCCGA
TGATTATATAAGGACGCGCCGGGTGTGGCACAGCTAGTTCCGTCGCAGCCGGGATTTGGGTCGCGGTTCT
TGTTTGTGGATCGCTGTGATCGTCACTTGGTGAGTAGCGGGCTGCTGGGCTGGCCGGGGCTTTCGTGGCC
GCCGGGCCGCTCGGTGGGACGGAAGCGTGTGGAGAGACCGCCAAG
