LOCUS       Exported 14982 bp ds-DNA circular SYN 29-JUL-2021
DEFINITION  Express sgRNA and dCas9-KRAB from 3rd generation lentiviral vector.
ACCESSION   .
VERSION     .
KEYWORDS    pLV hU6-sgRNA hUbC-dCas9-KRAB-T2a-GFP
SOURCE      synthetic DNA construct
  ORGANISM  synthetic DNA construct
REFERENCE   1 (bases 1 to 14982)
  AUTHORS   Thakore PI, D'Ippolito AM, Song L, Safi A, Shivakumar NK, Kabadi AM,
            Reddy TE, Crawford GE, Gersbach CA
  TITLE     Highly specific epigenome editing by CRISPR-Cas9 repressors for
            silencing of distal regulatory elements.
  JOURNAL   Nat Methods. 2015 Dec;12(12):1143-9. doi: 10.1038/nmeth.3630. Epub
            2015 Oct 26.
  PUBMED    26501517
REFERENCE   2 (bases 1 to 14982)
  AUTHORS   .
  TITLE     Direct Submission
  JOURNAL   Exported Jul 29, 2021 from SnapGene Server 1.1.58
            http://www.snapgene.com
FEATURES             Location/Qualifiers
     source          1..14982
                     /organism="synthetic DNA construct"
                     /mol_type="other DNA"
     enhancer        85..464
                     /label=CMV enhancer
                     /note="human cytomegalovirus immediate early enhancer"
     promoter        466..664
                     /label=CMV promoter
                     /note="human cytomegalovirus (CMV) immediate early
                     promoter"
     primer_bind     619..639
                     /label=CMV-F
                     /note="Human CMV immediate early promoter, forward primer"
     LTR             682..862
                     /label=5' LTR (truncated)
                     /note="truncated 5' long terminal repeat (LTR) from HIV-1"
     misc_feature    909..1034
                     /label=HIV-1 Psi
                     /note="packaging signal of human immunodeficiency virus
                     type 1"
     misc_feature    1527..1760
                     /label=RRE
                     /note="The Rev response element (RRE) of HIV-1 allows for
                     Rev-dependent mRNA export from the nucleus to the
                     cytoplasm."
     CDS             1945..1989
                     /codon_start=1
                     /product="antigenic peptide corresponding to amino acids
                     655 to 669 of the HIV envelope protein gp41 (Lutje Hulsik
                     et al., 2013)"
                     /label=gp41 peptide
                     /note="recognized by the 2H10 single-chain llama nanobody"
                     /translation="KNEQELLELDKWASL"
     misc_feature    2287..2404
                     /label=cPPT/CTS
                     /note="central polypurine tract and central termination
                     sequence of HIV-1"
     protein_bind    2448..2481
                     /label=loxP
                     /bound_moiety="Cre recombinase"
                     /note="Cre-mediated recombination occurs in the 8-bp core
                     sequence (GCATACAT)."
     misc_RNA        complement(2492..2567)
                     /label=gRNA scaffold
                     /note="guide RNA scaffold for the Streptococcus pyogenes
                     CRISPR/Cas9 system"
     promoter        complement(2592..2832)
                     /label=U6 promoter
                     /note="RNA polymerase III promoter for human U6 snRNA"
     primer_bind     complement(2642..2661)
                     /label=LKO.1 5'
                     /note="Human U6 promoter, forward primer"
     primer_bind     complement(2812..2832)
                     /label=hU6-F
                     /note="Human U6 promoter, forward primer"
     promoter        2865..4076
                     /label=UbC promoter
                     /note="human ubiquitin C promoter"
     primer_bind     3913..3932
                     /label=hUBCpro-F
                     /note="Human Ubiquitin C (UbC) promoter, forward primer"
     regulatory      4105..4114
                     /regulatory_class="other"
                     /note="vertebrate consensus sequence for strong initiation
                     of translation (Kozak, 1987)"
     CDS             4114..4179
                     /codon_start=1
                     /product="three tandem FLAG(R) epitope tags, followed by an
                     enterokinase cleavage site"
                     /label=3xFLAG
                     /translation="DYKDHDGDYKDHDIDYKDDDDK"
     CDS             4186..4206
                     /codon_start=1
                     /product="nuclear localization signal of SV40 (simian virus
                     40) large T antigen"
                     /label=SV40 NLS
                     /translation="PKKKRKV"
     CDS             4216..8319
                     /codon_start=1
                     /product="catalytically dead mutant of the Cas9
                     endonuclease from the Streptococcus pyogenes Type II
                     CRISPR/Cas system"
                     /label=dCas9
                     /note="RNA-guided DNA-binding protein that lacks
                     endonuclease activity due to the D10A mutation in the RuvC
                     catalytic domain and the H840A mutation in the HNH
                     catalytic domain"
                     /translation="MDKKYSIGLAIGTNSVGWAVITDEYKVPSKKFKVLGNTDRHSIKK
                     NLIGALLFDSGETAEATRLKRTARRRYTRRKNRICYLQEIFSNEMAKVDDSFFHRLEES
                     FLVEEDKKHERHPIFGNIVDEVAYHEKYPTIYHLRKKLVDSTDKADLRLIYLALAHMIK
                     FRGHFLIEGDLNPDNSDVDKLFIQLVQTYNQLFEENPINASGVDAKAILSARLSKSRRL
                     ENLIAQLPGEKKNGLFGNLIALSLGLTPNFKSNFDLAEDAKLQLSKDTYDDDLDNLLAQ
                     IGDQYADLFLAAKNLSDAILLSDILRVNTEITKAPLSASMIKRYDEHHQDLTLLKALVR
                     QQLPEKYKEIFFDQSKNGYAGYIDGGASQEEFYKFIKPILEKMDGTEELLVKLNREDLL
                     RKQRTFDNGSIPHQIHLGELHAILRRQEDFYPFLKDNREKIEKILTFRIPYYVGPLARG
                     NSRFAWMTRKSEETITPWNFEEVVDKGASAQSFIERMTNFDKNLPNEKVLPKHSLLYEY
                     FTVYNELTKVKYVTEGMRKPAFLSGEQKKAIVDLLFKTNRKVTVKQLKEDYFKKIECFD
                     SVEISGVEDRFNASLGTYHDLLKIIKDKDFLDNEENEDILEDIVLTLTLFEDREMIEER
                     LKTYAHLFDDKVMKQLKRRRYTGWGRLSRKLINGIRDKQSGKTILDFLKSDGFANRNFM
                     QLIHDDSLTFKEDIQKAQVSGQGDSLHEHIANLAGSPAIKKGILQTVKVVDELVKVMGR
                     HKPENIVIEMARENQTTQKGQKNSRERMKRIEEGIKELGSQILKEHPVENTQLQNEKLY
                     LYYLQNGRDMYVDQELDINRLSDYDVDAIVPQSFLKDDSIDNKVLTRSDKNRGKSDNVP
                     SEEVVKKMKNYWRQLLNAKLITQRKFDNLTKAERGGLSELDKAGFIKRQLVETRQITKH
                     VAQILDSRMNTKYDENDKLIREVKVITLKSKLVSDFRKDFQFYKVREINNYHHAHDAYL
                     NAVVGTALIKKYPKLESEFVYGDYKVYDVRKMIAKSEQEIGKATAKYFFYSNIMNFFKT
                     EITLANGEIRKRPLIETNGETGEIVWDKGRDFATVRKVLSMPQVNIVKKTEVQTGGFSK
                     ESILPKRNSDKLIARKKDWDPKKYGGFDSPTVAYSVLVVAKVEKGKSKKLKSVKELLGI
                     TIMERSSFEKNPIDFLEAKGYKEVKKDLIIKLPKYSLFELENGRKRMLASAGELQKGNE
                     LALPSKYVNFLYLASHYEKLKGSPEDNEQKQLFVEQHKHYLDEIIEQISEFSKRVILAD
                     ANLDKVLSAYNKHRDKPIREQAENIIHLFTLTNLGAPAAFKYFDTTIDRKRYTSTKEVL
                     DATLIHQSITGLYETRIDLSQLGGD"
     CDS             8332..8352
                     /codon_start=1
                     /product="nuclear localization signal of SV40 (simian virus
                     40) large T antigen"
                     /label=SV40 NLS
                     /translation="PKKKRKV"
     CDS             8386..8580
                     /codon_start=1
                     /product="Kruppel-associated box (KRAB) transcriptional
                     repression domain from the human zinc finger protein ZNF10
                     (Margolin et al., 1994)"
                     /label=KRAB
                     /translation="RTLVTFKDVFVDFTREEWKLLDTAQQILYRNVMLENYKNLVSLGY
                     QLTKPDVILRLEKGEEPWLV"
     CDS             8647..8667
                     /codon_start=1
                     /product="nuclear localization signal of SV40 (simian virus
                     40) large T antigen"
                     /label=SV40 NLS
                     /translation="PKKKRKV"
     CDS             8674..8727
                     /codon_start=1
                     /product="2A peptide from Thosea asigna virus capsid
                     protein"
                     /label=T2A
                     /note="Eukaryotic ribosomes fail to insert a peptide bond
                     between the Gly and Pro residues, yielding separate
                     polypeptides."
                     /translation="EGRGSLLTCGDVEENPGP"
     CDS             8734..9447
                     /codon_start=1
                     /product="enhanced GFP"
                     /label=EGFP
                     /translation="VSKGEELFTGVVPILVELDGDVNGHKFSVSGEGEGDATYGKLTLK
                     FICTTGKLPVPWPTLVTTLTYGVQCFSRYPDHMKQHDFFKSAMPEGYVQERTIFFKDDG
                     NYKTRAEVKFEGDTLVNRIELKGIDFKEDGNILGHKLEYNYNSHNVYIMADKQKNGIKV
                     NFKIRHNIEDGSVQLADHYQQNTPIGDGPVLLPDNHYLSTQSALSKDPNEKRDHMVLLE
                     FVTAAGITLGMDELYK"
     CDS             8734..9447
                     /codon_start=1
                     /product="the original enhanced GFP (Yang et al., 1996)"
                     /label=EGFP
                     /note="mammalian codon-optimized"
                     /translation="VSKGEELFTGVVPILVELDGDVNGHKFSVSGEGEGDATYGKLTLK
                     FICTTGKLPVPWPTLVTTLTYGVQCFSRYPDHMKQHDFFKSAMPEGYVQERTIFFKDDG
                     NYKTRAEVKFEGDTLVNRIELKGIDFKEDGNILGHKLEYNYNSHNVYIMADKQKNGIKV
                     NFKIRHNIEDGSVQLADHYQQNTPIGDGPVLLPDNHYLSTQSALSKDPNEKRDHMVLLE
                     FVTAAGITLGMDELYK"
     primer_bind     complement(8776..8797)
                     /label=EGFP-N
                     /note="EGFP, reverse primer"
     primer_bind     complement(9037..9056)
                     /label=EXFP-R
                     /note="For distinguishing EGFP variants, reverse primer"
     primer_bind     9384..9405
                     /label=EGFP-C
                     /note="EGFP, forward primer"
     protein_bind    9463..9496
                     /label=loxP
                     /bound_moiety="Cre recombinase"
                     /note="Cre-mediated recombination occurs in the 8-bp core
                     sequence (GCATACAT)."
     misc_feature    9521..10109
                     /label=WPRE
                     /note="woodchuck hepatitis virus posttranscriptional
                     regulatory element"
     primer_bind     complement(9574..9594)
                     /label=WPRE-R
                     /note="WPRE, reverse primer"
     CDS             complement(9992..10003)
                     /codon_start=1
                     /product="Factor Xa recognition and cleavage site"
                     /label=Factor Xa site
                     /translation="IEGR"
     primer_bind     complement(10112..10128)
                     /label=KS primer
                     /note="common sequencing primer, one of multiple similar
                     variants"
     primer_bind     complement(10113..10129)
                     /label=pBluescriptKS
                     /note="For pBluescript vector"
     LTR             10634..10814
                     /label=5' LTR (truncated)
                     /note="truncated 5' long terminal repeat (LTR) from HIV-1"
     primer_bind     complement(10840..10857)
                     /label=BGH-rev
                     /note="Bovine growth hormone terminator, reverse primer.
                     Also called BGH reverse"
     polyA_signal    10846..11070
                     /label=bGH poly(A) signal
                     /note="bovine growth hormone polyadenylation signal"
     rep_origin      11116..11544
                     /direction=RIGHT
                     /label=f1 ori
                     /note="f1 bacteriophage origin of replication; arrow
                     indicates direction of (+) strand synthesis"
     primer_bind     complement(11203..11222)
                     /label=F1ori-R
                     /note="F1 origin, reverse primer"
     primer_bind     11413..11434
                     /label=F1ori-F
                     /note="F1 origin, forward primer"
     primer_bind     complement(11553..11573)
                     /label=pBABE 3'
                     /note="SV40 enhancer, reverse primer for pBABE vectors"
     promoter        11558..11887
                     /label=SV40 promoter
                     /note="SV40 enhancer and early promoter"
     rep_origin      11738..11873
                     /label=SV40 ori
                     /note="SV40 origin of replication"
     primer_bind     11800..11819
                     /label=SV40pro-F
                     /note="SV40 promoter/origin, forward primer"
     promoter        11935..11982
                     /label=EM7 promoter
                     /note="synthetic bacterial promoter "
     CDS             12001..12375
                     /codon_start=1
                     /gene="Sh ble from Streptoalloteichus hindustanus"
                     /product="antibiotic-binding protein"
                     /label=BleoR
                     /note="confers resistance to bleomycin, phleomycin, and
                     Zeocin(TM)"
                     /translation="MAKLTSAVPVLTARDVAGAVEFWTDRLGFSRDFVEDDFAGVVRDD
                     VTLFISAVQDQVVPDNTLAWVWVRGLDELYAEWSEVVSTNFRDASGPAMTEIGEQPWGR
                     EFALRDPAGNCVHFVAEEQD"
     polyA_signal    12505..12626
                     /label=SV40 poly(A) signal
                     /note="SV40 polyadenylation signal"
     primer_bind     complement(12542..12561)
                     /label=SV40pA-R
                     /note="SV40 polyA, reverse primer"
     primer_bind     12596..12615
                     /label=EBV-rev
                     /note="SV40 polyA terminator, reverse primer"
     primer_bind     complement(12675..12691)
                     /label=M13 rev
                     /note="common sequencing primer, one of multiple similar
                     variants"
     primer_bind     complement(12675..12691)
                     /label=M13 Reverse
                     /note="In lacZ gene. Also called M13-rev"
     primer_bind     complement(12688..12710)
                     /label=M13/pUC Reverse
                     /note="In lacZ gene"
     protein_bind    12699..12715
                     /label=lac operator
                     /bound_moiety="lac repressor encoded by lacI"
                     /note="The lac repressor binds to the lac operator to
                     inhibit transcription in E. coli. This inhibition can be
                     relieved by adding lactose or
                     isopropyl-beta-D-thiogalactopyranoside (IPTG)."
     promoter        complement(12723..12753)
                     /label=lac promoter
                     /note="promoter for the E. coli lac operon"
     protein_bind    12768..12789
                     /label=CAP binding site
                     /bound_moiety="E. coli catabolite activator protein"
                     /note="CAP binding activates transcription in the presence
                     of cAMP."
     primer_bind     complement(12906..12923)
                     /label=L4440
                     /note="L4440 vector, forward primer"
     rep_origin      complement(13077..13665)
                     /direction=LEFT
                     /label=ori
                     /note="high-copy-number ColE1/pMB1/pBR322/pUC origin of
                     replication"
     primer_bind     complement(13157..13176)
                     /label=pBR322ori-F
                     /note="pBR322 origin, forward primer"
     CDS             complement(13836..14696)
                     /codon_start=1
                     /gene="bla"
                     /product="beta-lactamase"
                     /label=AmpR
                     /note="confers resistance to ampicillin, carbenicillin, and
                     related antibiotics"
                     /translation="MSIQHFRVALIPFFAAFCLPVFAHPETLVKVKDAEDQLGARVGYI
                     ELDLNSGKILESFRPEERFPMMSTFKVLLCGAVLSRIDAGQEQLGRRIHYSQNDLVEYS
                     PVTEKHLTDGMTVRELCSAAITMSDNTAANLLLTTIGGPKELTAFLHNMGDHVTRLDRW
                     EPELNEAIPNDERDTTMPVAMATTLRKLLTGELLTLASRQQLIDWMEADKVAGPLLRSA
                     LPAGWFIADKSGAGERGSRGIIAALGPDGKPSRIVVIYTTGSQATMDERNRQIAEIGAS
                     LIKHW"
     primer_bind     14459..14478
                     /label=Amp-R
                     /note="Ampicillin resistance gene, reverse primer"
     promoter        complement(14697..14801)
                     /gene="bla"
                     /label=AmpR promoter
     primer_bind     complement(14876..14895)
                     /label=pRS-marker
                     /note="pRS vectors, use to sequence yeast selectable
                     marker"
ORIGIN
        1 gcttgaccga caattgcatg aagaatctgc ttagggttag gcgttttgcg ctgcttcgcg
       61 atgtacgggc cagatatacg cgttgacatt gattattgac tagttattaa tagtaatcaa
      121 ttacggggtc attagttcat agcccatata tggagttccg cgttacataa cttacggtaa
      181 atggcccgcc tggctgaccg cccaacgacc cccgcccatt gacgtcaata atgacgtatg
      241 ttcccatagt aacgccaata gggactttcc attgacgtca atgggtggag tatttacggt
      301 aaactgccca cttggcagta catcaagtgt atcatatgcc aagtacgccc cctattgacg
      361 tcaatgacgg taaatggccc gcctggcatt atgcccagta catgacctta tgggactttc
      421 ctacttggca gtacatctac gtattagtca tcgctattac catggtgatg cggttttggc
      481 agtacatcaa tgggcgtgga tagcggtttg actcacgggg atttccaagt ctccacccca
      541 ttgacgtcaa tgggagtttg ttttggcacc aaaatcaacg ggactttcca aaatgtcgta
      601 acaactccgc cccattgacg caaatgggcg gtaggcgtgt acggtgggag gtctatataa
      661 gcagcgcgtt ttgcctgtac tgggtctctc tggttagacc agatctgagc ctgggagctc
      721 tctggctaac tagggaaccc actgcttaag cctcaataaa gcttgccttg agtgcttcaa
      781 gtagtgtgtg cccgtctgtt gtgtgactct ggtaactaga gatccctcag acccttttag
      841 tcagtgtgga aaatctctag cagtggcgcc cgaacaggga cttgaaagcg aaagggaaac
      901 cagaggagct ctctcgacgc aggactcggc ttgctgaagc gcgcacggca agaggcgagg
      961 ggcggcgact ggtgagtacg ccaaaaattt tgactagcgg aggctagaag gagagagatg
     1021 ggtgcgagag cgtcagtatt aagcggggga gaattagatc gcgatgggaa aaaattcggt
     1081 taaggccagg gggaaagaaa aaatataaat taaaacatat agtatgggca agcagggagc
     1141 tagaacgatt cgcagttaat cctggcctgt tagaaacatc agaaggctgt agacaaatac
     1201 tgggacagct acaaccatcc cttcagacag gatcagaaga acttagatca ttatataata
     1261 cagtagcaac cctctattgt gtgcatcaaa ggatagagat aaaagacacc aaggaagctt
     1321 tagacaagat agaggaagag caaaacaaaa gtaagaccac cgcacagcaa gcggccgctg
     1381 atcttcagac ctggaggagg agatatgagg gacaattgga gaagtgaatt atataaatat
     1441 aaagtagtaa aaattgaacc attaggagta gcacccacca aggcaaagag aagagtggtg
     1501 cagagagaaa aaagagcagt gggaatagga gctttgttcc ttgggttctt gggagcagca
     1561 ggaagcacta tgggcgcagc gtcaatgacg ctgacggtac aggccagaca attattgtct
     1621 ggtatagtgc agcagcagaa caatttgctg agggctattg aggcgcaaca gcatctgttg
     1681 caactcacag tctggggcat caagcagctc caggcaagaa tcctggctgt ggaaagatac
     1741 ctaaaggatc aacagctcct ggggatttgg ggttgctctg gaaaactcat ttgcaccact
     1801 gctgtgcctt ggaatgctag ttggagtaat aaatctctgg aacagatttg gaatcacacg
     1861 acctggatgg agtgggacag agaaattaac aattacacaa gcttaataca ctccttaatt
     1921 gaagaatcgc aaaaccagca agaaaagaat gaacaagaat tattggaatt agataaatgg
     1981 gcaagtttgt ggaattggtt taacataaca aattggctgt ggtatataaa attattcata
     2041 atgatagtag gaggcttggt aggtttaaga atagtttttg ctgtactttc tatagtgaat
     2101 agagttaggc agggatattc accattatcg tttcagaccc acctcccaac cccgagggga
     2161 cccgacaggc ccgaaggaat agaagaagaa ggtggagaga gagacagaga cagatccatt
     2221 cgattagtga acggatcggc actgcgtgcg ccaattctgc agacaaatgg cagtattcat
     2281 ccacaatttt aaaagaaaag gggggattgg ggggtacagt gcaggggaaa gaatagtaga
     2341 cataatagca acagacatac aaactaaaga attacaaaaa caaattacaa aaattcaaaa
     2401 ttttcgggtt tattacaggg acagcagaga tccagtttgg ttaattaata acttcgtata
     2461 gcatacatta tacgaagtta ttaaaaaaaa agcaccgact cggtgccact ttttcaagtt
     2521 gataacggac tagccttatt ttaacttgct atttctagct ctaaaactga gacgtccgtc
     2581 tccggtgttt cgtcctttcc acaagatata taaagccaag aaatcgaaat actttcaagt
     2641 tacggtaagc atatgatagt ccattttaaa acataatttt aaaactgcaa actacccaag
     2701 aaattattac tttctacgtc acgtattttg tactaatatc tttgtgttta cagtcaaatt
     2761 aattccaatt atctctctaa cagccttgta tcgtatatgc aaatatgaag gaatcatggg
     2821 aaataggccc tcttaattaa ttaacccgtg tcggctccag atctggcctc cgcgccgggt
     2881 tttggcgcct cccgcgggcg cccccctcct cacggcgagc gctgccacgt cagacgaagg
     2941 gcgcagcgag cgtcctgatc cttccgcccg gacgctcagg acagcggccc gctgctcata
     3001 agactcggcc ttagaacccc agtatcagca gaaggacatt ttaggacggg acttgggtga
     3061 ctctagggca ctggttttct ttccagagag cggaacaggc gaggaaaagt agtcccttct
     3121 cggcgattct gcggagggat ctccgtgggg cggtgaacgc cgatgattat ataaggacgc
     3181 gccgggtgtg gcacagctag ttccgtcgca gccgggattt gggtcgcggt tcttgtttgt
     3241 ggatcgctgt gatcgtcact tggtgagtag cgggctgctg ggctggccgg ggctttcgtg
     3301 gccgccgggc cgctcggtgg gacggaagcg tgtggagaga ccgccaaggg ctgtagtctg
     3361 ggtccgcgag caaggttgcc ctgaactggg ggttgggggg agcgcagcaa aatggcggct
     3421 gttcccgagt cttgaatgga agacgcttgt gaggcgggct gtgaggtcgt tgaaacaagg
     3481 tggggggcat ggtgggcggc aagaacccaa ggtcttgagg ccttcgctaa tgcgggaaag
     3541 ctcttattcg ggtgagatgg gctggggcac catctgggga ccctgacgtg aagtttgtca
     3601 ctgactggag aactcggttt gtcgtctgtt gcgggggcgg cagttatggc ggtgccgttg
     3661 ggcagtgcac ccgtaccttt gggagcgcgc gccctcgtcg tgtcgtgacg tcacccgttc
     3721 tgttggctta taatgcaggg tggggccacc tgccggtagg tgtgcggtag gcttttctcc
     3781 gtcgcaggac gcagggttcg ggcctagggt aggctctcct gaatcgacag gcgccggacc
     3841 tctggtgagg ggagggataa gtgaggcgtc agtttctttg gtcggtttta tgtacctatc
     3901 ttcttaagta gctgaagctc cggttttgaa ctatgcgctc ggggttggcg agtgtgtttt
     3961 gtgaagtttt ttaggcacct tttgaaatgt aatcatttgg gtcaatatgt aattttcagt
     4021 gttagactag taaattgtcc gctaaattct ggccgttttt ggcttttttg ttagacgaag
     4081 cttgggctgc aggtcgactc tagagccacc atggactaca aagaccatga cggtgattat
     4141 aaagatcatg acatcgatta caaggatgac gatgacaaga tggcccccaa gaagaagagg
     4201 aaggtgggcc gcggaatgga caagaagtac tccattgggc tcgccatcgg cacaaacagc
     4261 gtcggctggg ccgtcattac ggacgagtac aaggtgccga gcaaaaaatt caaagttctg
     4321 ggcaataccg atcgccacag cataaagaag aacctcattg gcgccctcct gttcgactcc
     4381 ggggaaaccg ccgaagccac gcggctcaaa agaacagcac ggcgcagata tacccgcaga
     4441 aagaatcgga tctgctacct gcaggagatc tttagtaatg agatggctaa ggtggatgac
     4501 tctttcttcc ataggctgga ggagtccttt ttggtggagg aggataaaaa gcacgagcgc
     4561 cacccaatct ttggcaatat cgtggacgag gtggcgtacc atgaaaagta cccaaccata
     4621 tatcatctga ggaagaagct tgtagacagt actgataagg ctgacttgcg gttgatctat
     4681 ctcgcgctgg cgcatatgat caaatttcgg ggacacttcc tcatcgaggg ggacctgaac
     4741 ccagacaaca gcgatgtcga caaactcttt atccaactgg ttcagactta caatcagctt
     4801 ttcgaagaga acccgatcaa cgcatccgga gttgacgcca aagcaatcct gagcgctagg
     4861 ctgtccaaat cccggcggct cgaaaacctc atcgcacagc tccctgggga gaagaagaac
     4921 ggcctgtttg gtaatcttat cgccctgtca ctcgggctga cccccaactt taaatctaac
     4981 ttcgacctgg ccgaagatgc caagcttcaa ctgagcaaag acacctacga tgatgatctc
     5041 gacaatctgc tggcccagat cggcgaccag tacgcagacc tttttttggc ggcaaagaac
     5101 ctgtcagacg ccattctgct gagtgatatt ctgcgagtga acacggagat caccaaagct
     5161 ccgctgagcg ctagtatgat caagcgctat gatgagcacc accaagactt gactttgctg
     5221 aaggcccttg tcagacagca actgcctgag aagtacaagg aaattttctt cgatcagtct
     5281 aaaaatggct acgccggata cattgacggc ggagcaagcc aggaggaatt ttacaaattt
     5341 attaagccca tcttggaaaa aatggacggc accgaggagc tgctggtaaa gcttaacaga
     5401 gaagatctgt tgcgcaaaca gcgcactttc gacaatggaa gcatccccca ccagattcac
     5461 ctgggcgaac tgcacgctat cctcaggcgg caagaggatt tctacccctt tttgaaagat
     5521 aacagggaaa agattgagaa aatcctcaca tttcggatac cctactatgt aggccccctc
     5581 gcccggggaa attccagatt cgcgtggatg actcgcaaat cagaagagac catcactccc
     5641 tggaacttcg aggaagtcgt ggataagggg gcctctgccc agtccttcat cgaaaggatg
     5701 actaactttg ataaaaatct gcctaacgaa aaggtgcttc ctaaacactc tctgctgtac
     5761 gagtacttca cagtttataa cgagctcacc aaggtcaaat acgtcacaga agggatgaga
     5821 aagccagcat tcctgtctgg agagcagaag aaagctatcg tggacctcct cttcaagacg
     5881 aaccggaaag ttaccgtgaa acagctcaaa gaagactatt tcaaaaagat tgaatgtttc
     5941 gactctgttg aaatcagcgg agtggaggat cgcttcaacg catccctggg aacgtatcac
     6001 gatctcctga aaatcattaa agacaaggac ttcctggaca atgaggagaa cgaggacatt
     6061 cttgaggaca ttgtcctcac ccttacgttg tttgaagata gggagatgat tgaagaacgc
     6121 ttgaaaactt acgctcatct cttcgacgac aaagtcatga aacagctcaa gaggcgccga
     6181 tatacaggat gggggcggct gtcaagaaaa ctgatcaatg ggatccgaga caagcagagt
     6241 ggaaagacaa tcctggattt tcttaagtcc gatggatttg ccaaccggaa cttcatgcag
     6301 ttgatccatg atgactctct cacctttaag gaggacatcc agaaagcaca agtttctggc
     6361 cagggggaca gtcttcacga gcacatcgct aatcttgcag gtagcccagc tatcaaaaag
     6421 ggaatactgc agaccgttaa ggtcgtggat gaactcgtca aagtaatggg aaggcataag
     6481 cccgagaata tcgttatcga gatggcccga gagaaccaaa ctacccagaa gggacagaag
     6541 aacagtaggg aaaggatgaa gaggattgaa gagggtataa aagaactggg gtcccaaatc
     6601 cttaaggaac acccagttga aaacacccag cttcagaatg agaagctcta cctgtactac
     6661 ctgcagaacg gcagggacat gtacgtggat caggaactgg acatcaatcg gctctccgac
     6721 tacgacgtgg atgccatcgt gccccagtct tttctcaaag atgattctat tgataataaa
     6781 gtgttgacaa gatccgataa aaatagaggg aagagtgata acgtcccctc agaagaagtt
     6841 gtcaagaaaa tgaaaaatta ttggcggcag ctgctgaacg ccaaactgat cacacaacgg
     6901 aagttcgata atctgactaa ggctgaacga ggtggcctgt ctgagttgga taaagccggc
     6961 ttcatcaaaa ggcagcttgt tgagacacgc cagatcacca agcacgtggc ccaaattctc
     7021 gattcacgca tgaacaccaa gtacgatgaa aatgacaaac tgattcgaga ggtgaaagtt
     7081 attactctga agtctaagct ggtctcagat ttcagaaagg actttcagtt ttataaggtg
     7141 agagagatca acaattacca ccatgcgcat gatgcctacc tgaatgcagt ggtaggcact
     7201 gcacttatca aaaaatatcc caagcttgaa tctgaatttg tttacggaga ctataaagtg
     7261 tacgatgtta ggaaaatgat cgcaaagtct gagcaggaaa taggcaaggc caccgctaag
     7321 tacttctttt acagcaatat tatgaatttt ttcaagaccg agattacact ggccaatgga
     7381 gagattcgga agcgaccact tatcgaaaca aacggagaaa caggagaaat cgtgtgggac
     7441 aagggtaggg atttcgcgac agtccggaag gtcctgtcca tgccgcaggt gaacatcgtt
     7501 aaaaagaccg aagtacagac cggaggcttc tccaaggaaa gtatcctccc gaaaaggaac
     7561 agcgacaagc tgatcgcacg caaaaaagat tgggacccca agaaatacgg cggattcgat
     7621 tctcctacag tcgcttacag tgtactggtt gtggccaaag tggagaaagg gaagtctaaa
     7681 aaactcaaaa gcgtcaagga actgctgggc atcacaatca tggagcgatc aagcttcgaa
     7741 aaaaacccca tcgactttct cgaggcgaaa ggatataaag aggtcaaaaa agacctcatc
     7801 attaagcttc ccaagtactc tctctttgag cttgaaaacg gccggaaacg aatgctcgct
     7861 agtgcgggcg agctgcagaa aggtaacgag ctggcactgc cctctaaata cgttaatttc
     7921 ttgtatctgg ccagccacta tgaaaagctc aaagggtctc ccgaagataa tgagcagaag
     7981 cagctgttcg tggaacaaca caaacactac cttgatgaga tcatcgagca aataagcgaa
     8041 ttctccaaaa gagtgatcct cgccgacgct aacctcgata aggtgctttc tgcttacaat
     8101 aagcacaggg ataagcccat cagggagcag gcagaaaaca ttatccactt gtttactctg
     8161 accaacttgg gcgcgcctgc agccttcaag tacttcgaca ccaccataga cagaaagcgg
     8221 tacacctcta caaaggaggt cctggacgcc acactgattc atcagtcaat tacggggctc
     8281 tatgaaacaa gaatcgacct ctctcagctc ggtggagaca gcagggctga ccccaagaag
     8341 aagaggaagg tggctagcga tgctaagtca ctgactgcct ggtcccggac actggtgacc
     8401 ttcaaggatg tgtttgtgga cttcaccagg gaggagtgga agctgctgga cactgctcag
     8461 cagatcctgt acagaaatgt gatgctggag aactataaga acctggtttc cttgggttat
     8521 cagcttacta agccagatgt gatcctccgg ttggagaagg gagaagagcc ctggctggtg
     8581 gagagagaaa ttcaccaaga gacccatcct gattcagaga ctgcatttga aatcaaatca
     8641 tcagttccga aaaagaaacg caaagttgct agcgagggca gaggaagtct tctaacatgc
     8701 ggtgacgtgg aggagaatcc cggccctggt accgtgagca agggcgagga gctgttcacc
     8761 ggggtggtgc ccatcctggt cgagctggac ggcgacgtaa acggccacaa gttcagcgtg
     8821 tccggcgagg gcgagggcga tgccacctac ggcaagctga ccctgaagtt catctgcacc
     8881 accggcaagc tgcccgtgcc ctggcccacc ctcgtgacca ccctgaccta cggcgtgcag
     8941 tgcttcagcc gctaccccga ccacatgaag cagcacgact tcttcaagtc cgccatgccc
     9001 gaaggctacg tccaggagcg caccatcttc ttcaaggacg acggcaacta caagacccgc
     9061 gccgaggtga agttcgaggg cgacaccctg gtgaaccgca tcgagctgaa gggcatcgac
     9121 ttcaaggagg acggcaacat cctggggcac aagctggagt acaactacaa cagccacaac
     9181 gtctatatca tggccgacaa gcagaagaac ggcatcaagg tgaacttcaa gatccgccac
     9241 aacatcgagg acggcagcgt gcagctcgcc gaccactacc agcagaacac ccccatcggc
     9301 gacggccccg tgctgctgcc cgacaaccac tacctgagca cccagtccgc cctgagcaaa
     9361 gaccccaacg agaagcgcga tcacatggtc ctgctggagt tcgtgaccgc cgccgggatc
     9421 actctcggca tggacgagct gtacaagacc ggttgataat agataacttc gtatagcata
     9481 cattatacga agttatgaat tcgatatcaa gcttatcgat aatcaacctc tggattacaa
     9541 aatttgtgaa agattgactg gtattcttaa ctatgttgct ccttttacgc tatgtggata
     9601 cgctgcttta atgcctttgt atcatgctat tgcttcccgt atggctttca ttttctcctc
     9661 cttgtataaa tcctggttgc tgtctcttta tgaggagttg tggcccgttg tcaggcaacg
     9721 tggcgtggtg tgcactgtgt ttgctgacgc aacccccact ggttggggca ttgccaccac
     9781 ctgtcagctc ctttccggga ctttcgcttt ccccctccct attgccacgg cggaactcat
     9841 cgccgcctgc cttgcccgct gctggacagg ggctcggctg ttgggcactg acaattccgt
     9901 ggtgttgtcg gggaaatcat cgtcctttcc ttggctgctc gcctgtgttg ccacctggat
     9961 tctgcgcggg acgtccttct gctacgtccc ttcggccctc aatccagcgg accttccttc
    10021 ccgcggcctg ctgccggctc tgcggcctct tccgcgtctt cgccttcgcc ctcagacgag
    10081 tcggatctcc ctttgggccg cctccccgca tcgataccgt cgacctcgag acctagaaaa
    10141 acatggagca atcacaagta gcaatacagc agctaccaat gctgattgtg cctggctaga
    10201 agcacaagag gaggaggagg tgggttttcc agtcacacct caggtacctt taagaccaat
    10261 gacttacaag gcagctgtag atcttagcca ctttttaaaa gaaaaggggg gactggaagg
    10321 gctaattcac tcccaacgaa gacaagatat ccttgatctg tggatctacc acacacaagg
    10381 ctacttccct gattggcaga actacacacc agggccaggg atcagatatc cactgacctt
    10441 tggatggtgc tacaagctag taccagttga gcaagagaag gtagaagaag ccaatgaagg
    10501 agagaacacc cgcttgttac accctgtgag cctgcatggg atggatgacc cggagagaga
    10561 agtattagag tggaggtttg acagccgcct agcatttcat cacatggccc gagagctgca
    10621 tccggactgt actgggtctc tctggttaga ccagatctga gcctgggagc tctctggcta
    10681 actagggaac ccactgctta agcctcaata aagcttgcct tgagtgcttc aagtagtgtg
    10741 tgcccgtctg ttgtgtgact ctggtaacta gagatccctc agaccctttt agtcagtgtg
    10801 gaaaatctct agcagggccc gtttaaaccc gctgatcagc ctcgactgtg ccttctagtt
    10861 gccagccatc tgttgtttgc ccctcccccg tgccttcctt gaccctggaa ggtgccactc
    10921 ccactgtcct ttcctaataa aatgaggaaa ttgcatcgca ttgtctgagt aggtgtcatt
    10981 ctattctggg gggtggggtg gggcaggaca gcaaggggga ggattgggaa gacaatagca
    11041 ggcatgctgg ggatgcggtg ggctctatgg cttctgaggc ggaaagaacc agctggggct
    11101 ctagggggta tccccnnnnn nnnnnnnnnn nnnnnnnnnn nnnnnnnnnn nnnnnnnnnn
    11161 nnnnnnnnnn nnnnnnnnnn nnnnnnnnnn nnnnnnnnnn nnnnnnnnnn nnnnnnnnnn
    11221 nnnnnnnnnn nnnnnnnnnc nnnnnnnnnn nnnnnnnnnn nnnnnnnnnn nnnnnnnnnn
    11281 nnnnnnnnnn nnnnnnnnnn nnnnnnnnnn nnnnnnnnnn nnnnnnnnnn nannnnnnnn
    11341 nnnnnnnnnn nnnnnnnnnn nnnnnnnnnn nnnnnnnnnn ncctttgacg ttggagtcca
    11401 cgttctttaa tagtggactc ttgttccaaa ctggaacaac actcaaccct atctcggtct
    11461 attcttttga tttataaggg attttgccga tttcggccta ttggttaaaa aatgagctga
    11521 tttaacaaaa atttaacgcg aattaattct gtggaatgtg tgtcagttag ggtgtggaaa
    11581 gtccccaggc tccccagcag gcagaagtat gcaaagcatg catctcaatt agtcagcaac
    11641 caggtgtgga aagtccccag gctccccagc aggcagaagt atgcaaagca tgcatctcaa
    11701 ttagtcagca accatagtcc cgcccctaac tccgcccatc ccgcccctaa ctccgcccag
    11761 ttccgcccat tctccgcccc atggctgact aatttttttt atttatgcag aggccgaggc
    11821 cgcctctgcc tctgagctat tccagaagta gtgaggaggc ttttttggag gcctaggctt
    11881 ttgcaaaaag ctcccgggag cttgtatatc cattttcgga tctgatcagc acgtgttgac
    11941 aattaatcat cggcatagta tatcggcata gtataatacg acaaggtgag gaactaaacc
    12001 atggccaagt tgaccagtgc cgttccggtg ctcaccgcgc gcgacgtcgc cggagcggtc
    12061 gagttctgga ccgaccggct cgggttctcc cgggacttcg tggaggacga cttcgccggt
    12121 gtggtccggg acgacgtgac cctgttcatc agcgcggtcc aggaccaggt ggtgccggac
    12181 aacaccctgg cctgggtgtg ggtgcgcggc ctggacgagc tgtacgccga gtggtcggag
    12241 gtcgtgtcca cgaacttccg ggacgcctcc gggccggcca tgaccgagat cggcgagcag
    12301 ccgtgggggc gggagttcgc cctgcgcgac ccggccggca actgcgtgca cttcgtggcc
    12361 gaggagcagg actgacacgt gctacgagat ttcgattcca ccgccgcctt ctatgaaagg
    12421 ttgggcttcg gaatcgtttt ccgggacgcc ggctggatga tcctccagcg cggggatctc
    12481 atgctggagt tcttcgccca ccccaacttg tttattgcag cttataatgg ttacaaataa
    12541 agcaatagca tcacaaattt cacaaataaa gcattttttt cactgcattc tagttgtggt
    12601 ttgtccaaac tcatcaatgt atcttatcat gtctgtatac cgtcgacctc tagctagagc
    12661 ttggcgtaat catggtcata gctgtttcct gtgtgaaatt gttatccgct cacaattcca
    12721 cacaacatac gagccggaag cataaagtgt aaagcctggg gtgcctaatg agtgagctaa
    12781 ctcacattaa ttgcgttgcg ctcactgccc gctttccagt cgggaaacct gtcgtgccag
    12841 ctgcattaat gaatcggcca acgcgcgggg agaggcggtt tgcgtattgg gcgctcttcc
    12901 gcttcctcgc tcactgactc gctgcgctcg gtcgttcggc tgcggcgagc ggtatcagct
    12961 cactcaaagg cggtaatacg gttatccaca gaatcagggg ataacgcagg aaagaacatg
    13021 tgagcaaaag gccagcaaaa ggccaggaac cgtaaaaagg ccgcgttgct ggcgtttttc
    13081 cataggctcc gcccccctga cgagcatcac aaaaatcgac gctcaagtca gaggtggcga
    13141 aacccgacag gactataaag ataccaggcg tttccccctg gaagctccct cgtgcgctct
    13201 cctgttccga ccctgccgct taccggatac ctgtccgcct ttctcccttc gggaagcgtg
    13261 gcgctttctc atagctcacg ctgtaggtat ctcagttcgg tgtaggtcgt tcgctccaag
    13321 ctgggctgtg tgcacgaacc ccccgttcag cccgaccgct gcgccttatc cggtaactat
    13381 cgtcttgagt ccaacccggt aagacacgac ttatcgccac tggcagcagc cactggtaac
    13441 aggattagca gagcgaggta tgtaggcggt gctacagagt tcttgaagtg gtggcctaac
    13501 tacggctaca ctagaagaac agtatttggt atctgcgctc tgctgaagcc agttaccttc
    13561 ggaaaaagag ttggtagctc ttgatccggc aaacaaacca ccgctggtag cggtggtttt
    13621 tttgtttgca agcagcagat tacgcgcaga aaaaaaggat ctcaagaaga tcctttgatc
    13681 ttttctacgg ggtctgacgc tcagtggaac gaaaactcac gttaagggat tttggtcatg
    13741 agattatcaa aaaggatctt cacctagatc cttttaaatt aaaaatgaag ttttaaatca
    13801 atctaaagta tatatgagta aacttggtct gacagttacc aatgcttaat cagtgaggca
    13861 cctatctcag cgatctgtct atttcgttca tccatagttg cctgactccc cgtcgtgtag
    13921 ataactacga tacgggaggg cttaccatct ggccccagtg ctgcaatgat accgcgagac
    13981 ccacgctcac cggctccaga tttatcagca ataaaccagc cagccggaag ggccgagcgc
    14041 agaagtggtc ctgcaacttt atccgcctcc atccagtcta ttaattgttg ccgggaagct
    14101 agagtaagta gttcgccagt taatagtttg cgcaacgttg ttgccattgc tacaggcatc
    14161 gtggtgtcac gctcgtcgtt tggtatggct tcattcagct ccggttccca acgatcaagg
    14221 cgagttacat gatcccccat gttgtgcaaa aaagcggtta gctccttcgg tcctccgatc
    14281 gttgtcagaa gtaagttggc cgcagtgtta tcactcatgg ttatggcagc actgcataat
    14341 tctcttactg tcatgccatc cgtaagatgc ttttctgtga ctggtgagta ctcaaccaag
    14401 tcattctgag aatagtgtat gcggcgaccg agttgctctt gcccggcgtc aatacgggat
    14461 aataccgcgc cacatagcag aactttaaaa gtgctcatca ttggaaaacg ttcttcgggg
    14521 cgaaaactct caaggatctt accgctgttg agatccagtt cgatgtaacc cactcgtgca
    14581 cccaactgat cttcagcatc ttttactttc accagcgttt ctgggtgagc aaaaacagga
    14641 aggcaaaatg ccgcaaaaaa gggaataagg gcgacacgga aatgttgaat actcatactc
    14701 ttcctttttc aatattattg aagcatttat cagggttatt gtctcatgag cggatacata
    14761 tttgaatgta tttagaaaaa taaacaaata ggggttccgc gcacatttcc ccgaaaagtg
    14821 ccacctgacg tcgacggatc gggagatctc ccgatcccct atggtgcact ctcagtacaa
    14881 tctgctctga tgccgcatag ttaagccagt atctgctccc tgcttgtgtg ttggaggtcg
    14941 ctgagtagtg cgcgagcaaa atttaagcta caacaaggca ag
//
